Addgene plasmid #29706: pET His6 MBP N10 TEV LIC cloning vector (2C-T)
Purpose: (Empty Backbone)
Depositing lab: Scott Gradia. Depositing organization: University of California, Berkeley.
Backbone
  Vector backbone: pET
  Backbone size (bp): 5950
  Vector type: Bacterial Expression
Growth in bacteria
  Bacterial resistance: Ampicillin, 100 μg/mL
  Growth temperature: 37°C
  Growth strain: DH5alpha
  Copy number: Low Copy
Gene/Insert
  Gene/Insert name: None
  Tag / fusion protein: His6-MBP-N10-TEV (N terminal on backbone)
  Cloning method: Restriction Enzyme; 5′ cloning site LIC site (destroyed during cloning); 3′ cloning site LIC site (destroyed during cloning)
  Sequencing primers: 5′ MBP forward (5'ggtcgtcagactgtcgatgaagcc); 3′ T7 reverse
Terms and licenses: Academic/Nonprofit Terms; Industry Terms: Not Available to Industry
Depositor comments: This plasmid is an empty vector. Your gene can be inserted with a LIC cloning protocol. All 2-series vectors work as single-expression vectors, as well as transfer vectors for our polycistronic system. The LIC cloning site is flanked by 5 pairs of restriction sites, so that your gene can easily be subcloned into our polycistronic destination vectors (2D, 2E, or 2Z). 2C-T has a TEV-cleavable N-terminal His6-MBP fusion tag. MBP can improve the expression and solubility of your target protein. The N10 linker may help you to avoid steric clashes between your protein and the MBP tag. To clone into this vector, add LIC v1 tags to the 5' end of your PCR primers. Forward - 5'TACTTCCAATCCAATGCA3' Reverse - 5'TTATCCACTTCCAATGTTATTA3' Linearize the plasmid with SspI and gel purify. When digesting the DNA with T4 polymerase, use dCTP for insert and dGTP for vector. More information on this vector can be found through http://qb3.berkeley.edu/qb3/macrolab/
How to cite: pET His6 MBP N10 TEV LIC cloning vector (2C-T) was a gift from Scott Gradia (Addgene plasmid # 29706 ; http://n2t.net/addgene:29706 ; RRID:Addgene_29706)
