[The description below was written by a language model from this plasmid's Addgene catalogue record and pLannotate feature annotations shown in this document.]
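Description:
pET His6 MBP N10 TEV LIC cloning vector (2C-T) is an empty 5,950 bp bacterial expression backbone of the pET family, designed for producing recombinant proteins in E. coli as cleavable fusions to maltose-binding protein. It is propagated through a ColE1/pBR322-type origin accompanied by the bom mobility region and the rop gene, which keeps the plasmid at low copy number, consistent with the catalogue entry. Selection is by ampicillin through the bla gene under its own promoter. The feature table also shows two fragments of the tetracycline resistance gene and its promoter flanking the expression cassette. These are interrupted remnants of the pBR322 ancestry, and the record lists no tetracycline resistance.

The expression cassette runs from a T7 promoter and the phage T7 gene 10 ribosome binding site to a T7 terminator, so transcription requires a host that supplies T7 RNA polymerase. No lac operator or lacI gene is annotated. The open reading frame encodes a 6xHis affinity tag, then a signal-sequence-less MBP that stays in the cytosol, an N10 linker, and a TEV protease recognition site immediately upstream of the ligation-independent cloning (LIC) site. A gene inserted there is expressed with an N-terminal His6-MBP tag, which allows affinity purification and can improve expression and solubility. According to the depositor, the linker may reduce steric clashes between MBP and the target, and TEV cleavage removes the tag. The LIC site is destroyed on insertion. It is flanked by five pairs of restriction sites, so the vector works both for single-gene expression and as a transfer vector for subcloning into the depositor's polycistronic destination vectors. A short annotated match to a T7 gene 10B-derived sequence lies just before the terminator, and the record assigns it no function.
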