Features (pLannotate 1.2.2; 16 found; start..end, strand, type, name):
    104..208     +  promoter       AmpR promoter: bla
    209..1069    +  CDS            AmpR: β-lactamase; bla; confers resistance to ampicillin, carbenicillin, and related antibiotics
   1240..1828    +  rep_origin     ori: high-copy-number ColE1/pMB1/pBR322/pUC origin of replication
   2014..2156    -  misc_feature   bom: basis of mobility region from pBR322
   2258..2449    -  CDS            rop: Rop protein, which maintains plasmids at low copy number; rop
   2466..2846    +  CDS            YPB1_ECOLX: Protein predicted: Swiss-Prot protein existence level 4. From Escherichia coli.
   3088..3988    -  CDS            TcR (fragment): tetracycline efflux protein; tet; confers resistance to tetracycline
   4010..4028    +  promoter       T7 promoter: promoter for bacteriophage T7 RNA polymerase
   4117..4139    +  RBS            RBS: efficient ribosome binding site from bacteriophage T7 gene 10 (Olins and Rangwala, 1989)
   4159..4176    +  CDS            6xHis: 6xHis affinity tag
   4186..5286    +  CDS            MBP: maltose binding protein from E. coli; malE (mutated); This version of the gene does not encode a signal sequence, so MBP will remain in the cytosol.
   5341..5357    +  CDS            TEV site (fragment): tobacco etch virus (TEV) protease recognition and cleavage site
   5443..5492    +  CDS            SET1 (fragment): solubility-enhancement tag derived from T7 phage gene 10B
   5500..5547    +  terminator     T7 terminator: transcription terminator for bacteriophage T7 RNA polymerase
   5573..5865    -  CDS            TcR (fragment): tetracycline efflux protein; tet; confers resistance to tetracycline
   5913..5941    -  promoter       tet promoter: E. coli promoter for tetracycline efflux protein gene
>Addgene plasmid #29706 | pET His6 MBP N10 TEV LIC cloning vector (2C-T) | depositor full sequence | sequence record 13796 | Author sequence
TTCTTGAAGACGAAAGGGCCTCGTGATACGCCTATTTTTATAGGTTAATGTCATGATAATAATGGTTTCT
TAGACGTCAGGTGGCACTTTTCGGGGAAATGTGCGCGGAACCCCTATTTGTTTATTTTTCTAAATACATT
CAAATATGTATCCGCTCATGAGACAATAACCCTGATAAATGCTTCAATAACATTGAAAAAGGAAGAGTAT
GAGTATTCAACATTTCCGTGTCGCCCTTATTCCCTTTTTTGCGGCATTTTGCCTTCCTGTTTTTGCTCAC
CCAGAAACGCTGGTGAAAGTAAAAGATGCTGAAGATCAGTTGGGTGCACGAGTGGGTTACATCGAACTGG
ATCTCAACAGCGGTAAGATCCTTGAGAGTTTTCGCCCCGAAGAACGTTTTCCAATGATGAGCACTTTTAA
AGTTCTGCTATGTGGCGCGGTATTATCCCGTGTTGACGCCGGGCAAGAGCAACTCGGTCGCCGCATACAC
TATTCTCAGAATGACTTGGTTGAGTACTCACCAGTCACAGAAAAGCATCTTACGGATGGCATGACAGTAA
GAGAATTATGCAGTGCTGCCATAACCATGAGTGATAACACTGCGGCCAACTTACTTCTGACAACGATCGG
AGGACCGAAGGAGCTAACCGCTTTTTTGCACAACATGGGGGATCATGTAACTCGCCTTGATCGTTGGGAA
CCGGAGCTGAATGAAGCCATACCAAACGACGAGCGTGACACCACGATGCCTGCAGCAATGGCAACAACGT
TGCGCAAACTATTAACTGGCGAACTACTTACTCTAGCTTCCCGGCAACAATTAATAGACTGGATGGAGGC
GGATAAAGTTGCAGGACCACTTCTGCGCTCGGCCCTTCCGGCTGGCTGGTTTATTGCTGATAAATCTGGA
GCCGGTGAGCGTGGGTCTCGCGGTATCATTGCAGCACTGGGGCCAGATGGTAAGCCCTCCCGTATCGTAG
TTATCTACACGACGGGGAGTCAGGCAACTATGGATGAACGAAATAGACAGATCGCTGAGATAGGTGCCTC
ACTGATTAAGCATTGGTAACTGTCAGACCAAGTTTACTCATATATACTTTAGATTGATTTAAAACTTCAT
TTTTAATTTAAAAGGATCTAGGTGAAGATCCTTTTTGATAATCTCATGACCAAAATCCCTTAACGTGAGT
TTTCGTTCCACTGAGCGTCAGACCCCGTAGAAAAGATCAAAGGATCTTCTTGAGATCCTTTTTTTCTGCG
CGTAATCTGCTGCTTGCAAACAAAAAAACCACCGCTACCAGCGGTGGTTTGTTTGCCGGATCAAGAGCTA
CCAACTCTTTTTCCGAAGGTAACTGGCTTCAGCAGAGCGCAGATACCAAATACTGTCCTTCTAGTGTAGC
CGTAGTTAGGCCACCACTTCAAGAACTCTGTAGCACCGCCTACATACCTCGCTCTGCTAATCCTGTTACC
AGTGGCTGCTGCCAGTGGCGATAAGTCGTGTCTTACCGGGTTGGACTCAAGACGATAGTTACCGGATAAG
GCGCAGCGGTCGGGCTGAACGGGGGGTTCGTGCACACAGCCCAGCTTGGAGCGAACGACCTACACCGAAC
TGAGATACCTACAGCGTGAGCTATGAGAAAGCGCCACGCTTCCCGAAGGGAGAAAGGCGGACAGGTATCC
GGTAAGCGGCAGGGTCGGAACAGGAGAGCGCACGAGGGAGCTTCCAGGGGGAAACGCCTGGTATCTTTAT
AGTCCTGTCGGGTTTCGCCACCTCTGACTTGAGCGTCGATTTTTGTGATGCTCGTCAGGGGGGCGGAGCC
TATGGAAAAACGCCAGCAACGCGGCCTTTTTACGGTTCCTGGCCTTTTGCTGGCCTTTTGCTCACATGTT
CTTTCCTGCGTTATCCCCTGATTCTGTGGATAACCGTATTACCGCCTTTGAGTGAGCTGATACCGCTCGC
CGCAGCCGAACGACCGAGCGCAGCGAGTCAGTGAGCGAGGAAGCGGAAGAGCGCCTGATGCGGTATTTTC
TCCTTACGCATCTGTGCGGTATTTCACACCGCATATATGGTGCACTCTCAGTACAATCTGCTCTGATGCC
GCATAGTTAAGCCAGTATACACTCCGCTATCGCTACGTGACTGGGTCATGGCTGCGCCCCGACACCCGCC
AACACCCGCTGACGCGCCCTGACGGGCTTGTCTGCTCCCGGCATCCGCTTACAGACAAGCTGTGACCGTC
TCCGGGAGCTGCATGTGTCAGAGGTTTTCACCGTCATCACCGAAACGCGCGAGGCAGCTGCGGTAAAGCT
CATCAGCGTGGTCGTGAAGCGATTCACAGATGTCTGCCTGTTCATCCGCGTCCAGCTCGTTGAGTTTCTC
CAGAAGCGTTAATGTCTGGCTTCTGATAAAGCGGGCCATGTTAAGGGCGGTTTTTTCCTGTTTGGTCACT
GATGCCTCCGTGTAAGGGGGATTTCTGTTCATGGGGGTAATGATACCGATGAAACGAGAGAGGATGCTCA
CGATACGGGTTACTGATGATGAACATGCCCGGTTACTGGAACGTTGTGAGGGTAAACAACTGGCGGTATG
GATGCGGCGGGACCAGAGAAAAATCACTCAGGGTCAATGCCAGCGCTTCGTTAATACAGATGTAGGTGTT
CCACAGGGTAGCCAGCAGCATCCTGCGATGCAGATCCGGAACATAATGGTGCAGGGCGCTGACTTCCGCG
TTTCCAGACTTTACGAAACACGGAAACCGAAGACCATTCATGTTGTTGCTCAGGTCGCAGACGTTTTGCA
GCAGCAGTCGCTTCACGTTCGCTCGCGTATCGGTGATTCATTCTGCTAACCAGTAAGGCAACCCCGCCAG
CCTAGCCGGGTCCTCAACGACAGGAGCACGATCATGCGCACCCGTGGCCAGGACCCAACGCTGCCCGAGA
TGCGCCGCGTGCGGCTGCTGGAGATGGCGGACGCGATGGATATGTTCTGCCAAGGGTTGGTTTGCGCATT
CACAGTTCTCCGCAAGAATTGATTGGCTCCAATTCTTGGAGTGGTGAATCCGTTAGCGAGGTGCCGCCGG
CTTCCATTCAGGTCGAGGTGGCCCGGCTCCATGCACCGCGACGCAACGCGGGGAGGCAGACAAGGTATAG
GGCGGCGCCTACAATCCATGCCAACCCGTTCCATGTGCTCGCCGAGGCGGCATAAATCGCCGTGACGATC
AGCGGTCCAGTGATCGAAGTTAGGCTGGTAAGAGCCGCGAGCGATCCTTGAAGCTGTCCCTGATGGTCGT
CATCTACCTGCCTGGACAGCATGGCCTGCAACGCGGGCATCCCGATGCCGCCGGAAGCGAGAAGAATCAT
AATGGGGAAGGCCATCCAGCCTCGCGTCGCGAACGCCAGCAAGACGTAGCCCAGCGCGTCGGCCGCCATG
CCGGCGATAATGGCCTGCTTCTCGCCGAAACGTTTGGTGGCGGGACCAGTGACGAAGGCTTGAGCGAGGG
CGTGCAAGATTCCGAATACCGCAAGCGACAGGCCGATCATCGTCGCGCTCCAGCGAAAGCGGTCCTCGCC
GAAAATGACCCAGAGCGCTGCCGGCACCTGTCCTACGAGTTGCATGATAAAGAAGACAGTCATAAGTGCG
GCGACGATAGTCATGCCCCGCGCCCACCGGAAGGAGCTGACTGGGTTGAAGGCTCTCAAGGGCATCGGTC
GACGCTCTCCCTTATGCGACTCCTGCATTAGGAAGCAGCCCAGTAGTAGGTTGAGGCCGTTGAGCACCGC
CGCCGCAAGGAATGGTGCATGCAAGGAGATGGCGCCCAACAGTCCCCCGGCCACGGGGCCTGCCACCATA
CCCACGCCGAAACAAGCGCTCATGAGCCCGAAGTGGCGAGCCCGATCTTCCCCATCGGTGATGTCGGCGA
TATAGGCGCCAGCAACCGCACCTGTGGCGCCGGTGATGCCGGCCACGATGCGTCCGGCGTAGAGGATCGA
GATCTCGATCCCGCGAAATTAATACGACTCACTATAGGGAGACCACAACGGTTTCCCTCTAGTGCCGGCT
CCGGAGAGCTCTTTAATTAAGCGGCCGCCCTGCAGGACTCGAGTTCTAGAAATAATTTTGTTTAACTTTA
AGAAGGAGATATACATATGAAATCTTCTCACCATCACCATCACCATGGTTCTTCTATGAAAATCGAAGAA
GGTAAACTGGTAATCTGGATTAACGGCGATAAAGGCTATAACGGTCTCGCTGAAGTCGGTAAGAAATTCG
AGAAAGATACCGGAATTAAAGTCACCGTTGAGCATCCGGATAAACTGGAAGAGAAATTCCCACAGGTTGC
GGCAACTGGCGATGGCCCTGACATTATCTTCTGGGCACACGACCGCTTTGGTGGCTACGCTCAATCTGGC
CTGTTGGCTGAAATCACCCCGGACAAAGCGTTCCAGGACAAGCTGTATCCGTTTACCTGGGATGCCGTAC
GTTACAACGGCAAGCTGATTGCTTACCCGATCGCTGTTGAAGCGTTATCGCTGATTTATAACAAAGATCT
GCTGCCGAACCCGCCAAAAACCTGGGAAGAGATCCCGGCGCTGGATAAAGAACTGAAAGCGAAAGGTAAG
AGCGCGCTGATGTTCAACCTGCAAGAACCGTACTTCACCTGGCCGCTGATTGCTGCTGACGGGGGTTATG
CGTTCAAGTATGAAAACGGCAAGTACGACATTAAAGACGTGGGCGTGGATAACGCTGGCGCGAAAGCGGG
TCTGACCTTCCTGGTTGACCTGATTAAAAACAAACACATGAATGCAGACACCGATTACTCCATCGCAGAA
GCTGCCTTTAATAAAGGCGAAACAGCGATGACCATCAACGGCCCGTGGGCATGGTCCAACATCGACACCA
GCAAAGTGAATTATGGTGTAACGGTACTGCCGACCTTCAAGGGTCAACCATCCAAACCGTTCGTTGGCGT
GCTGAGCGCAGGTATTAACGCCGCCAGTCCGAACAAAGAGCTGGCAAAAGAGTTCCTCGAAAACTATCTG
CTGACTGATGAAGGTCTGGAAGCGGTTAATAAAGACAAACCGCTGGGTGCCGTAGCGCTGAAGTCTTACG
AGGAAGAGTTGGCGAAAGATCCACGTATTGCCGCCACTATGGAAAACGCCCAGAAAGGTGAAATCATGCC
GAACATCCCGCAGATGTCCGCTTTCTGGTATGCCGTGCGTACTGCGGTGATCAACGCCGCCAGCGGTCGT
CAGACTGTCGATGAAGCCCTGAAAGACGCGCAGACTAATTCGAGCTCGAACAACAACAACAATAACAATA
ACAACAACCTCGGGATCGAGGAAAACCTGTACTTCCAATCCAATATTGGAAGTGGATAACGGATCCGCGA
TCGCGGCGCGCCACCTGGTGGCCGGCCGGTACCACGCGTGCGCGCTGATCCGGCTGCTAACAAAGCCCGA
AAGGAAGCTGAGTTGGCTGCTGCCACCGCTGAGCAATAACTAGCATAACCCCTTGGGGCCTCTAAACGGG
TCTTGAGGGGTTTTTTGCTGAAAGGAGGAACTATATCCGGATATCCACAGGACGGGTGTGGTCGCCATGA
TCGCGTAGTCGATAGTGGCTCCAAGTAGCGAAGCGAGCAGGACTGGGCGGCGGCCAAAGCGGTCGGACAG
TGCTCCGAGAACGGGTGCGCATAGAAATTGCATCAACGCATATAGCGCTAGCAGCACGCCATAGTGACTG
GCGATGCTGTCGGAATGGACGATATCCCGCAAGAGGCCCGGCAGTACCGGCATAACCAAGCCTATGCCTA
CAGCATCCAGGGTGACGGTGCCGAGGATGACGATGAGCGCATTGTTAGATTTCATACACGGTGCCTGACT
GCGTTAGCAATTTAACTGTGATAAACTACCGCATTAAAGCTTATCGATGATAAGCTGTCAAACATGAGAA
