>Addgene plasmid #29706 | pET His6 MBP N10 TEV LIC cloning vector (2C-T) | addgene partial sequence | sequence record 35226 | 29706 with pBRrevBam
GTGATGCCGGCCACGATGCGTCCGGCGTAGAGGATCGAGATCTCGATCCCGCGAAATTAATACGACTCAC
TATAGGGAGACCACAACGGTTTCCCTCTAGTGCCGGCTCCGGAGAGCTCTTTAATTAAGCGGCCGCCCTG
CAGGACTCGAGTTCTAGAAATAATTTTGTTTAACTTTAAGAAGGAGATATACATATGAAATCTTCTCACC
ATCACCATCACCATGGTTCTTCTATGAAAATCGAAGAAGGTAAACTGGTAATCTGGATTAACGGCGATAA
AGGCTATAACGGTCTCGCTGAAGTCGGTAAGAAATTCGAGAAAGATACCGGAATTAAAGTCACCGTTGAG
CATCCGGATAAACTGGAAGAGAAATTCCCACAGGTTGCGGCAACTGGCGATGGCCCTGACATTATCTTCT
GGGCACACGACCGCTTTGGTGGCTACGCTCAATCTGGCCTGTTGGCTGAAATCACCCCGGACAAAGCGTT
CCAGGACAAGCTGTATCCGTTTACCTGGGATGCCGTACGTTACAACGGCAAGCTGATTGCTTACCCGATC
GCTGTTGAAGCGTTATCGCTGATTTATAACAAAGATCTGCTGCCGAACCCGCCAAAAACCTGGGAAGAGA
TCCCGGCGCTGGATAAAGAACTGAAAGCGAAAGGTAAGAGCGCGCTGATGTTCAACCTGCAAGAACCGTA
CTTCACCTGGCCGCTGATTGCTGCTGACGGGGGTTATGCGTTCAAGTATGAAAACGGCAAGTACGACATT
AAAGACGTGGGCGTGGATAACGCTGGCGCGAAAGCGGGTCTGACCTTCCTGGTTGACCTGATTAAAAACA
AACAC
