>Addgene plasmid #29706 | pET His6 MBP N10 TEV LIC cloning vector (2C-T) | addgene partial sequence | sequence record 36355 | T7-term
TTCGGGCTTTGTTAGCAGCCGGATCAGCGCGCACGCGTGGTACCGGCCGGCCACCAGGTGGCGCGCCGCG
ATCGCGGATCCGTTATCCACTTCCAATATTGGATTGGAAGTACAGGTTTTCCTCGATCCCGAGGTTGTTG
TTATTGTTATTGTTGTTGTTGTTCGAGCTCGAATTAGTCTGCGCGTCTTTCAGGGCTTCATCGACAGTCT
GACGACCGCTGGCGGCGTTGATCACCGCAGTACGCACGGCATACCAGAAAGCGGACATCTGCGGGATGTT
CGGCATGATTTCACCTTTCTGGGCGTTTTCCATAGTGGCGGCAATACGTGGATCTTTCGCCAACTCTTCC
TCGTAAGACTTCAGCGCTACGGCACCCAGCGGTTTGTCTTTATTAACCGCTTCCAGACCTTCATCAGTCA
GCAGATAGTTTTCGAGGAACTCTTTTGCCAGCTCTTTGTTCGGACTGGCGGCGTTAATACCTGCGCTCAG
CACGCCAACGAACGGTTTGGATGGTTGACCCTTGAAGGTCGGCAGTACCGTTACACCATAATTCACTTTG
CTGGTGTCGATGTTGGACCATGCCCACGGGCCGTTGATGGTCATCGCTGTTTCGCCTTTATTAAAGGCAG
CTTCTGCGATGGAGTAATCGGTGTCTGCATTCATGTGTTTGTTTTTAATCAGGTCAACCAGGAAGGTCAG
ACCCGCTTTCGCGCCAGCGTTATCCACGCCCACGTCTTTAATGTCGTACTTGCCGTTTTCATACTTGAAC
GCATAACCCCCGTCAGCAGCAATCAGCGGCC
